>Addgene plasmid #118322 | Flag-Rap1b N17 | addgene full sequence | sequence record 227221 | Addgene NGS Result
ATCTGCTCCCTGCTTGTGTGTTGGAGGTCGCTGAGTAGTGCGCGAGCAAAATTTAAGCTACAACAAGGCA
AGGCTTGACCGACAATTGCATGAAGAATCTGCTTAGGGTTAGGCGTTTTGCGCTGCTTCGCGATGTACGG
GCCAGATATACGCGTTGACATTGATTATTGACTAGTTATTAATAGTAATCAATTACGGGGTCATTAGTTC
ATAGCCCATATATGGAGTTCCGCGTTACATAACTTACGGTAAATGGCCCGCCTGGCTGACCGCCCAACGA
CCCCCGCCCATTGACGTCAATAATGACGTATGTTCCCATAGTAACGCCAATAGGGACTTTCCATTGACGT
CAATGGGTGGAGTATTTACGGTAAACTGCCCACTTGGCAGTACATCAAGTGTATCATATGCCAAGTACGC
CCCCTATTGACGTCAATGACGGTAAATGGCCCGCCTGGCATTATGCCCAGTACATGACCTTATGGGACTT
TCCTACTTGGCAGTACATCTACGTATTAGTCATCGCTATTACCATGGTGATGCGGTTTTGGCAGTACATC
AATGGGCGTGGATAGCGGTTTGACTCACGGGGATTTCCAAGTCTCCACCCCATTGACGTCAATGGGAGTT
TGTTTTGGCACCAAAATCAACGGGACTTTCCAAAATGTCGTAACAACTCCGCCCCATTGACGCAAATGGG
CGGTAGGCGTGTACGGTGGGAGGTCTATATAAGCAGAGCTCTCTGGCTAACTAGAGAACCCACTGCTTAC
TGGCTTATCGAAATTAATACGACTCACTATAGGGAGACCCAAGCTTGGTACCGAGCTCGGATCCGCCACC
ATGGACTACAAGGACGACGATGACAAGGACTACAAGGACGACGATGACAAGAATTCTCGTGAGTATAAGC
TAGTCGTTCTTGGCTCTGGAGGCGTTGGAAAAAATGCTCTGACTGTACAGTTTGTTCAAGGAATTTTTGT
TGAAAAATATGATCCTACGATAGAAGATTCTTATAGAAAGCAAGTTGAAGTAGATGCACAGCAGTGTATG
CTTGAAATCTTGGATACTGCAGGAACGGAACAATTCACAGCAATGAGGGATTTGTACATGAAAAATGGAC
AAGGCTTTGCGTTAGTTTATTCCATCACAGCACAGTCCACATTTAATGATTTACAAGATCTGAGAGAACA
GATACTTCGAGTTAAAGACACGGATGATGTTCCAATGATTCTGGTTGGTAATAAGTGTGACTTGGAAGAT
GAAAGAGTTGTAGGAAAGGAACAAGGTCAAAATCTAGCAAGACAGTGGAACAACTGTGCATTCTTAGAAT
CCTCTGCAAAATCAAAAATAAATGTTAATGAGATCTTTTATGACCTAGTGCGACAAATTAACAGAAAAAC
TCCAGTGCCTGGGAAGGCCCGCAAAAAGTCATCATGTCAGCTGCTTTAATCTAGAGGGCCCTATTCTATA
GTGTCACCTAAATGCTAGAGCTCGCTGATCAGCCTCGACTGTGCCTTCTAGTTGCCAGCCATCTGTTGTT
TGCCCCTCCCCCGTGCCTTCCTTGACCCTGGAAGGTGCCACTCCCACTGTCCTTTCCTAATAAAATGAGG
AAATTGCATCGCATTGTCTGAGTAGGTGTCATTCTATTCTGGGGGGTGGGGTGGGGCAGGACAGCAAGGG
GGAGGATTGGGAAGACAATAGCAGGCATGCTGGGGATGCGGTGGGCTCTATGGCTTCTGAGGCGGAAAGA
ACCAGCTGGGGCTCTAGGGGGTATCCCC
[124 nt withheld, positions 1779-1902]
C
[91 nt withheld, positions 1904-1994]
A
[49 nt withheld, positions 1996-2044]
CCTTTGACGTTGGAGTCCACGTTCTTT
[37 nt withheld, positions 2072-2108]
ACCCTATCTCGGTCTATTCTTTTGATTTATAAGGGATTTTGCCGATTTCGGCCTATTGGTTAAAAAATGA
GCTGATTTAACAAAAATTTAACGCGAATTAATTCTGTGGAATGTGTGTCAGTTAGGGTGTGGAAAGTCCC
CAGGCTCCCCAGCAGGCAGAAGTATGCAAAGCATGCATCTCAATTAGTCAGCAACCAGGTGTGGAAAGTC
CCCAGGCTCCCCAGCAGGCAGAAGTATGCAAAGCATGCATCTCAATTAGTCAGCAACCATAGTCCCGCCC
CTAACTCCGCCCATCCCGCCCCTAACTCCGCCCAGTTCCGCCCATTCTCCGCCCCATGGCTGACTAATTT
TTTTTATTTATGCAGAGGCCGAGGCCGCCTCTGCCTCTGAGCTATTCCAGAAGTAGTGAGGAGGCTTTTT
TGGAGGCCTAGGCTTTTGCAAAAAGCTCCCGGGAGCTTGTATATCCATTTTCGGATCTGATCAAGAGACA
GGATGAGGATCGTTTCGCATGATTGAACAAGATGGATTGCACGCAGGTTCTCCGGCCGCTTGGGTGGAGA
GGCTATTCGGCTATGACTGGGCACAACAGACAATCGGCTGCTCTGATGCCGCCGTGTTCCGGCTGTCAGC
GCAGGGGCGCCCGGTTCTTTTTGTCAAGACCGACCTGTCCGGTGCCCTGAATGAACTGCAGGACGAGGCA
GCGCGGCTATCGTGGCTGGCCACGACGGGCGTTCCTTGCGCAGCTGTGCTCGACGTTGTCACTGAAGCGG
GAAGGGACTGGCTGCTATTGGGCGAAGTGCCGGGGCAGGATCTCCTGTCATCTCACCTTGCTCCTGCCGA
GAAAGTATCCATCATGGCTGATGCAATGCGGCGGCTGCATACGCTTGATCCGGCTACCTGCCCATTCGAC
CACCAAGCGAAACATCGCATCGAGCGAGCACGTACTCGGATGGAAGCCGGTCTTGTCGATCAGGATGATC
TGGACGAAGAGCATCAGGGGCTCGCGCCAGCCGAACTGTTCGCCAGGCTCAAGGCGCGCATGCCCGACGG
CGAGGATCTCGTCGTGACCCATGGCGATGCCTGCTTGCCGAATATCATGGTGGAAAATGGCCGCTTTTCT
GGATTCATCGACTGTGGCCGGCTGGGTGTGGCGGACCGCTATCAGGACATAGCGTTGGCTACCCGTGATA
TTGCTGAAGAGCTTGGCGGCGAATGGGCTGACCGCTTCCTCGTGCTTTACGGTATCGCCGCTCCCGATTC
GCAGCGCATCGCCTTCTATCGCCTTCTTGACGAGTTCTTCTGAGCGGGACTCTGGGGTTCGAAATGACCG
ACCAAGCGACGCCCAACCTGCCATCACGAGATTTCGATTCCACCGCCGCCTTCTATGAAAGGTTGGGCTT
CGGAATCGTTTTCCGGGACGCCGGCTGGATGATCCTCCAGCGCGGGGATCTCATGCTGGAGTTCTTCGCC
CACCCCAACTTGTTTATTGCAGCTTATAATGGTTACAAATAAAGCAATAGCATCACAAATTTCACAAATA
AAGCATTTTTTTCACTGCATTCTAGTTGTGGTTTGTCCAAACTCATCAATGTATCTTATCATGTCTGTAT
ACCGTCGACCTCTAGCTAGAGCTTGGCGTAATCATGGTCATAGCTGTTTCCTGTGTGAAATTGTTATCCG
CTCACAATTCCACACAACATACGAGCCGGAAGCATAAAGTGTAAAGCCTGGGGTGCCTAATGAGTGAGCT
AACTCACATTAATTGCGTTGCGCTCACTGCCCGCTTTCCAGTCGGGAAACCTGTCGTGCCAGCTGCATTA
ATGAATCGGCCAACGCGCGGGGAGAGGCGGTTTGCGTATTGGGCGCTCTTCCGCTTCCTCGCTCACTGAC
TCGCTGCGCTCGGTCGTTCGGCTGCGGCGAGCGGTATCAGCTCACTCAAAGGCGGTAATACGGTTATCCA
CAGAATCAGGGGATAACGCAGGAAAGAACATGTGAGCAAAAGGCCAGCAAAAGGCCAGGAACCGTAAAAA
GGCCGCGTTGCTGGCGTTTTTCCATAGGCTCCGCCCCCCTGACGAGCATCACAAAAATCGACGCTCAAGT
CAGAGGTGGCGAAACCCGACAGGACTATAAAGATACCAGGCGTTTCCCCCTGGAAGCTCCCTCGTGCGCT
CTCCTGTTCCGACCCTGCCGCTTACCGGATACCTGTCCGCCTTTCTCCCTTCGGGAAGCGTGGCGCTTTC
TCATAGCTCACGCTGTAGGTATCTCAGTTCGGTGTAGGTCGTTCGCTCCAAGCTGGGCTGTGTGCACGAA
CCCCCCGTTCAGCCCGACCGCTGCGCCTTATCCGGTAACTATCGTCTTGAGTCCAACCCGGTAAGACACG
ACTTATCGCCACTGGCAGCAGCCACTGGTAACAGGATTAGCAGAGCGAGGTATGTAGGCGGTGCTACAGA
GTTCTTGAAGTGGTGGCCTAACTACGGCTACACTAGAAGAACAGTATTTGGTATCTGCGCTCTGCTGAAG
CCAGTTACCTTCGGAAAAAGAGTTGGTAGCTCTTGATCCGGCAAACAAACCACCGCTGGTAGCGGTGGTT
TTTTTGTTTGCAAGCAGCAGATTACGCGCAGAAAAAAAGGATCTCAAGAAGATCCTTTGATCTTTTCTAC
GGGGTCTGACGCTCAGTGGAACGAAAACTCACGTTAAGGGATTTTGGTCATGAGATTATCAAAAAGGATC
TTCACCTAGATCCTTTTAAATTAAAAATGAAGTTTTAAATCAATCTAAAGTATATATGAGTAAACTTGGT
CTGACAGTTACCAATGCTTAATCAGTGAGGCACCTATCTCAGCGATCTGTCTATTTCGTTCATCCATAGT
TGCCTGACTCCCCGTCGTGTAGATAACTACGATACGGGAGGGCTTACCATCTGGCCCCAGTGCTGCAATG
ATACCGCGAGACCCACGCTCACCGGCTCCAGATTTATCAGCAATAAACCAGCCAGCCGGAAGGGCCGAGC
GCAGAAGTGGTCCTGCAACTTTATCCGCCTCCATCCAGTCTATTAATTGTTGCCGGGAAGCTAGAGTAAG
TAGTTCGCCAGTTAATAGTTTGCGCAACGTTGTTGCCATTGCTACAGGCATCGTGGTGTCACGCTCGTCG
TTTGGTATGGCTTCATTCAGCTCCGGTTCCCAACGATCAAGGCGAGTTACATGATCCCCCATGTTGTGCA
AAAAAGCGGTTAGCTCCTTCGGTCCTCCGATCGTTGTCAGAAGTAAGTTGGCCGCAGTGTTATCACTCAT
GGTTATGGCAGCACTGCATAATTCTCTTACTGTCATGCCATCCGTAAGATGCTTTTCTGTGACTGGTGAG
TACTCAACCAAGTCATTCTGAGAATAGTGTATGCGGCGACCGAGTTGCTCTTGCCCGGCGTCAATACGGG
ATAATACCGCGCCACATAGCAGAACTTTAAAAGTGCTCATCATTGGAAAACGTTCTTCGGGGCGAAAACT
CTCAAGGATCTTACCGCTGTTGAGATCCAGTTCGATGTAACCCACTCGTGCACCCAACTGATCTTCAGCA
TCTTTTACTTTCACCAGCGTTTCTGGGTGAGCAAAAACAGGAAGGCAAAATGCCGCAAAAAAGGGAATAA
GGGCGACACGGAAATGTTGAATACTCATACTCTTCCTTTTTCAATATTATTGAAGCATTTATCAGGGTTA
TTGTCTCATGAGCGGATACATATTTGAATGTATTTAGAAAAATAAACAAATAGGGGTTCCGCGCACATTT
CCCCGAAAAGTGCCACCTGACGTCGACGGATCGGGAGATCTCCCGATCCCCTATGGTGCACTCTCAGTAC
AATCTGCTCTGATGCCGCATAGTTAAGCCAGT
Features (pLannotate 1.2.2; 23 found; start..end, strand, type, name):
    157..536     +  enhancer       CMV enhancer: human cytomegalovirus immediate early enhancer
    537..740     +  promoter       CMV promoter: human cytomegalovirus (CMV) immediate early promoter
    736..769     +  LTR            5' LTR (truncated) (fragment): truncated 5' long terminal repeat (LTR) from HIV-1
    785..803     +  promoter       T7 promoter: promoter for bacteriophage T7 RNA polymerase
    847..867     +  CDS            FLAG (fragment): FLAG® epitope tag, followed by an enterokinase cleavage site
    871..891     +  CDS            FLAG (fragment): FLAG® epitope tag, followed by an enterokinase cleavage site
    898..1446    +  CDS            RAP1B: RAP1B_HUMAN - Experimental evidence at protein level: Swiss-Prot protein existence level 1. GTP-binding protein that possesses intrinsic GTPase activity. Contributes to the polarizing activity of KRIT1 and CDH5 in the establishment and maintenance of correct endothelial cell polarity and vascular lumen. Required for the localization of phosphorylated PRKCZ, PARD3 and TIAM1 to the cell junction. Plays a role in the establishment of basal endothelial barrier function. From Homo sapiens (Human).
   1465..1483    -  promoter       SP6 promoter: promoter for bacteriophage SP6 RNA polymerase
   1509..1733    +  polyA_signal   bGH poly(A) signal: bovine growth hormone polyadenylation signal
   1737..1758    +  promoter       SV40 promoter (fragment): SV40 enhancer and early promoter
   1779..2207    +  rep_origin     f1 ori (sequence partly withheld): f1 bacteriophage origin of replication; arrow indicates direction of (+) strand synthesis
   2221..2550    +  promoter       SV40 promoter: SV40 enhancer and early promoter
   2617..3408    +  CDS            neo: KKA2_KLEPN - Also known as kan, nptII. Experimental evidence at protein level: Swiss-Prot protein existence level 1. Resistance to kanamycin, neomycin, paromomycin, ribostamycin, butirosin and gentamicin B. From Klebsiella pneumoniae.
   3432..3590    +  CDS            ble (fragment): BLE_KLEPN - Experimental evidence at protein level: Swiss-Prot protein existence level 1. Binding protein with a strong affinity to the bleomycin family of antibiotics. Binds to CL990; an antimitotic-antibiotic compound. From Klebsiella pneumoniae.
   3585..3706    +  polyA_signal   SV40 poly(A) signal: SV40 polyadenylation signal
   3779..3795    -  protein_bind   lac operator: The lac repressor binds to the lac operator to inhibit transcription in E. coli. This inhibition can be relieved by adding lactose or isopropyl-β-D-thiogalactopyranoside (IPTG). lac repressor encoded by lacI
   3803..3833    -  promoter       lac promoter: promoter for the E. coli lac operon
   3848..3869    -  protein_bind   CAP binding site: CAP binding activates transcription in the presence of cAMP. E. coli catabolite activator protein
   3882..3974    -  CDS            lacI (fragment): lac repressor; lacI; The lac repressor binds to the lac operator to inhibit transcription in E. coli. This inhibition can be relieved by adding lactose or isopropyl-β-D-thiogalactopyranoside (IPTG).
   4157..4745    -  rep_origin     ori: high-copy-number ColE1/pMB1/pBR322/pUC origin of replication
   4916..5776    -  CDS            AmpR: β-lactamase; bla; confers resistance to ampicillin, carbenicillin, and related antibiotics
   5777..5881    -  promoter       AmpR promoter: bla
   5940..2       -  misc_feature   bom (fragment) (across the origin): basis of mobility region from pBR322
