[The description below was written by a language model from this plasmid's Addgene catalogue record and pLannotate feature annotations shown in this document.]
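Description:
Flag-Rap1b N17 is a mammalian expression plasmid built on the pcDNA3 backbone that encodes bovine Rap1b, a small Ras-family GTPase, carrying an S17N substitution introduced by site-directed mutagenesis. The roughly 555 bp insert was cloned between EcoRI and XbaI sites and lies downstream of the human cytomegalovirus immediate-early enhancer and promoter, with the bovine growth hormone polyadenylation signal terminating the transcript. An N-terminal FLAG epitope supplied by the backbone is fused to the coding sequence. The feature table picks up two adjacent FLAG fragments just upstream of the Rap1b reading frame, so the tag may be present in tandem, although the record lists it simply as Flag. The automated annotation matched the insert to human RAP1B by similarity, whereas the catalogue gives the species as bovine. T7 and SP6 phage promoters flank the cloning region and serve for sequencing or in vitro transcription.

In E. coli the 5,990 nt plasmid replicates from a high-copy ColE1/pUC-type origin and is selected with ampicillin through the β-lactamase gene; an f1 origin is also present for single-stranded DNA production. For mammalian cells, an SV40 early promoter drives the neomycin phosphotransferase gene followed by an SV40 polyadenylation signal, which allows G418 selection of stable transfectants. The short HIV-1 LTR, ble, lacI and bom fragments in the table appear to be backbone remnants or incidental matches rather than functional elements. In Ras-family GTPases, the position-17 asparagine substitution is generally used as a dominant-interfering, nucleotide-binding-defective form, so this construct is suited to blocking or probing Rap1 signalling in transfected cells, with the FLAG tag enabling detection and immunoprecipitation. The associated study concerns Rap1 activation by Epac1 at the nuclear envelope.
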