Addgene plasmid #118322: Flag-Rap1b N17
Purpose: Expression of bovine Rap1b
Depositing lab: Philip Stork. Depositing organization: Oregon Health & Science University. Publication: The interaction of Epac1 and Ran promotes Rap1 activation at the nuclear envelope. Liu C, Takahashi M, Li Y, Dillon TJ, Kaech S, Stork PJ. Mol Cell Biol. 2010 Aug;30(16):3956-69. doi: 10.1128/MCB.00242-10. Epub 2010 Jun 14. PubMed 20547757.
Backbone
  Vector backbone: pcDNA3
  Backbone manufacturer: invitrogen
  Vector type: Mammalian Expression
Growth in bacteria
  Bacterial resistance: Ampicillin, 100 μg/mL
  Growth temperature: 37°C
  Growth strain: DH5alpha
  Copy number: High Copy
Gene/Insert
  Gene/Insert name: Rap1b N17
  Species: B. taurus (bovine)
  Insert size (bp): 555
  Mutation: S17N
  Entrez Gene: RAP1B
  Promoter: CMV
  Tag / fusion protein: Flag (N terminal on backbone)
  Cloning method: Restriction Enzyme; 5′ cloning site EcoRI (unknown if destroyed); 3′ cloning site XbaI (unknown if destroyed)
  Sequencing primers: 5′ T7
Terms and licenses: Academic/Nonprofit Terms; Industry Terms: Not Available to Industry
Depositor comments: site directed mutagenesis
How to cite: Flag-Rap1b N17 was a gift from Philip Stork (Addgene plasmid # 118322 ; http://n2t.net/addgene:118322 ; RRID:Addgene_118322)
