>Addgene plasmid #118322 | Flag-Rap1b N17 | depositor partial sequence | sequence record 223452 | T7 sequence
TCGAAGGGTCGAGCTCGGATCCGCCACCATGGACTACAAGGACGACGATGACAAGGACTACAAGGACGAC
GATGACAAGAATTCTCGTGAGTATAAGCTAGTCGTTCTTGGCTCTGGAGGCGTTGGAAAAAATGCTCTGA
CTGTACAGTTTGTTCAAGGAATTTTTGTTGAAAAATATGATCCTACGATAGAAGATTCTTATAGAAAGCA
AGTTGAAGTAGATGCACAGCAGTGTATGCTTGAAATCTTGGATACTGCAGGAACGGAACAATTCACAGCA
ATGAGGGATTTGTACATGAAAAATGGACAAGGCTTTGCGTTAGTTTATTCCATCACAGCACAGTCCACAT
TTAATGATTTACAAGATCTGAGAGAACAGATACTTCGAGTTAAAGACACGGATGATGTTCCAATGATTCT
GGTTGGTAATAAGTGTGACTTGGAAGATGAAAGAGTTGTAGGAAGGGAACAAGGTCAAAATCTAGCAAGA
CAGTGGAACAACTGTGCATTCTTAGAATCCTCTGCAAAATCAAAAATAAATGTTAATGAGATCTTTTATG
ACCTAGTGCGACAAATTAACAGAAAAACTCCAGTGCCTGGGAAGGCCCGCAAAAAGTCATCATGTCAGCT
GCTTTAATCTAGAGGGCCCTATTCTATAGTGTCACCTAAATGCTAGAGCTCGCTGATCAGCCTCGACTGT
GCCTTCTAGTTGCCAGCCATCTGTTGTTTGCCCCTCCCCCGTGCCTTCCTTGACCCTGGAAGGTGCCACT
CCCACTGTCCTTTCCTAATAAAATGAGGAAATTGCATCGCATTGTCTGAGTAGGTGTCATTCTATTCTGG
GGGGTGGGGTGGGGCAGACAGCAAGGGGGAGGATTGGAAGACAATAGCAGGCATGCTGGGGATGCGTGGG
CTCTATGGCTTCTGAGCGGAAAGAACAGCTGGGGCTCTAGGGGTATCCCCACGCGCCTGTAGCGCCGCAT
TAAGCGCGCGGTGTGGTGGTTACCGCGCAGCGTGACCGCTACACTTGCCAGCGCCTAGCGCCGCTCTTTC
GCTTTCTTCCATCGTTTCTCGCCAGGTTCGCAGCTTTCCCGGTCAAGCTCTAGTCGGGCTCCTTTAGGTC
GATTTATGCTTAACGACTTCACCCAAAACTTGATAGGGGAATGTTCACGTATGGCATCCCCTGATGACGT
TGCCTTGACGTGAATCGATCCTATGTGGAAACTGCTTGTATCACGGAC
